>Addgene plasmid #15125 | pTBNde(min) | depositor partial sequence | sequence record 8221 | Author sequence
GAGCTCGGTACCCCTGTGGAATGTGTGTCAGTTAGGGTGTGGAAAGTCCCCAGGCTCCCCAGCAGGCAGA
AGTATGCAAAGCATGCATCTCAATTAGTCAGCAACCAGGTGTGGAAAGTCCCCAGGCTCCCCAGCAGGCA
GAAGTATGCAAAGCATGCATCTCAATTAGTCAGCAACCATAGTCCCGCCCCTAACTCCGCCCATCCCGCC
CCTAACTCCGCCCAGTTCCGCCCATTCTCCGCCCCATGGCTGACTAATTTTTTTTATTTATGCAGAGGCC
GAGGCCGCCTCGGCCTCTGAGCTATTCCAGAAGTAGTGAGGAGGCTTTTTTGGAGGCCTAGGCTTTTGCA
AAAAGCTCCAAGCTCTCGAGGATCCCCCGGGCTCCGCGCCAGCCAATGAGCGCCGCCCGGCCGGGCGTGC
CCCCGCGCCCCAAGCATAAACCCTGGCGCGCTCGCGGCCCGGCACTCTTCTGGTCCCCACAGACTCAGAG
AGAACCCACCATGGTGCTGTCTCCTGCCGACAAGACCAACGTCAAGGCCGCCTGGGGTAAGGTCGGCGCG
CACGCTGGCGAGTATGGTGCGGAGGCCCTGGAGAGGTGAGGCTCCCTCCCCTGCTCCGACCCGGGCTCCT
CGCCCGCCCGGACCCACAGGCCACCCTCAACCGTCCTGGCCCCGGACCCAAACCCCACCCCTCACTCTGC
TTCTCCCCGCAGGATGTTCCTGTCCTTCCCCACCACCAAGACCTACTTCCCGCACTTCGACCTGAGCCAC
GGCTCTGCCCAGGTTAAGGGCCACGGCAAGAAGGTGGCCGACGCCCTGACCAACGCCGTGGCGCACGTGG
ACGACATGCCCAACGCGCTGTCCGCCCTGAGCGACCTGCACGCGCACAAGCTTCGGGTGGACCCGGTCAA
CTTCAAGGTGAGCGGCGGGCCGGGAGCGATCTGGGTCGAGGGGCGAGATGGCGCCTTCCTCGCAGGGCAG
AGGATCACGCGGGTTGCGGGAGGTGTAGCGCAGGCGGCGGCTGCGGGCCTGGGCCCTCGGCCCCACTGAC
CCTCTTCTCTGCACAGCTCCTAAGCCACTGCCTGCTGGTGACCTGCACTTTTGATAACCTGAGTCCCGGC
CTGGAGTACAATGTCAGTGTTTACACTGTCAAGGATGACAAGGAAAGTGTCCCTATCTCTGATACCATCA
TCCCAGGTAATAGAAAAATAAGCTGCTATCCTGAGAGTGACACTTCCAATAAGAGTGGGGATTAGCATCT
TAATCCCCAGATGCTTAAGGGTGTCAACTATATTTGGGATTTAATTCCGATCTCCCAGCTGCACTTTCCA
AAACCAAGAAGTCAAAGCAGCGATTTGGACAAATGCTTGCTGTTAACACTGCTTTACTGTCTGTGCTTCA
CTGGGATGCTGTGTGTTGCAGCGAGTATGTAATGGAGTGGCAGCCATGGCTTTAACTCTGTATTGTCTGC
TCACATGGAAGTATGACTAAAACACTGTCACGTGTCTGTACTCAGTACTGATAGGCTCAAAGTAATATGG
TAAATGCATCCCATCAGTACATTTCTGCCCGATTTTACAATCCATATCAATTTCCAACAGCTGCCTATAA
AATAGTTTTGTCCCTGTATGTGAGCACTGAAACAGCATTTGGTTGACACATCTAGTTTTTCATCTTGCAG
TTTCAAATCCTTCTTTTTGAAAATTGGATTTTAAAAAAAAGAAGTAAAAGTCACACCTTCAGGGTGTTCT
TTCTTGTGGCTTGAAAGACAACATTGCAAAGGCCTGTCTAAGGATAGGCTTGTTTGTCCATTGGGTTATA
ACATAATGAAAGCATTGGACAGATCGTGTCCCCCTTTGGACTCTTCAGTAGAATGCTTTTACTAACGCTA
ATTACATGTTTTGATTATGAATGAACTAAAATAGTGGCAATGGCCTTAACCTTAGGCCTGTCTTTCCTCA
GCCTGAATGTGCTTTTGAATGGCACATTTCACACCATACATTCATAATGCATTAGCGTTATGGCCATGAT
GTTGTCATGAGTTTTGTATGGGAGAAAAAAAATCAATTTATCACCCATTTATTATTTTTTAACCTTCGTT
CATGCAAGCTTATTTTCTACTAAAACAGTTTTGGAATTATTAAAAGCATTGCTGATACTTACTTCAGATA
TTATGTCTAGGCTCTAAGAATGGTTTCGACATCCTAAACAGCCACCACCGCGGTGGCGGCCCCATATGGT
CGAGGGGGGGCCCGCTAGATATCTCACATGGGGGGAAGTTTAGGACCCTCTTGTCTTTTTGTCTGTGTGC
ATGTATTTCTTTGTAAAGTACTGCTATGTTTCTCTTTGCTGTGTGGCAACTTAAGCCTCTTCGGCCTGGG
ATAAAATAATCTGCAGTGGTATTAATAATGTACATAAAGTCAACATATTTGAAAGTAGATTAAAATCCTT
TTTAAATATATCAATGATGGCAAAAAGGTTAAAGGGGGCCTAACAGTACTGTGTGTAGTGTTTTATTTTT
AACAGTAGTACACTATAACTTAAAATAGACTTAGATTAGACTGTTTGCATGATTATGATTCTGTTTCCTT
TATGCATGAAATATTGATTTTACCTTTCCAGCTACTTCGTTAGCTTTAATTTTAAAATTACATTAACTGA
GTCTTCCTTCTTGTTCGAAACCAGCTGTTCCTCCTCCCACTGACCTGCGATTCACCAACATTGGTCCAGA
CACCATGCGTGTCACCTGGGCTCCACCCCCATCCATTGATTTAACCAACTTCCTGGTGACCCTGGCCGCC
CACCTCCCCGCCGAGTTCACCCCTGCGGTGCACGCCTCCCTGGACAAGTTCCTGGCTTCTGTGAGCACCG
TGCTGACCTCCAAATACCGTTAAGCTGGAGCCTCGGTGGCCATGCTTCTTGCCCCTTGGGCCTCCCCCCA
GCCCCTCCTCCCCTTCCTGCACCCGTACCCCCGTGGTCTTTGAATAAAGTCTGAGTGGGCGGCAGCCTGT
GTGTGCCTGAGTTTTTTCCCTCAGCAAACGTGCCAGGCATGGGCGTGGACAGCAGCTGGGACACACATGG
CTAGAACCTCTCTGCAGGAATTCGATATCAAGCTTATCGATACCGTCGACCTCGAGGGGGGGCCCGGTAC
C
