>Addgene plasmid #15125 | pTBNde(min) | addgene partial sequence | sequence record 44260 | M13pUC-fwd 5'-CCCAGTCACGACGTTGTAAAACG-3'
GAGCTCGGTACCCCTGTGGAATGTGTGTCAGTTAGGGTGTGGAAAGTCCCCAGGCTCCCCAGCAGGCAGA
AGTATGCAAAGCATGCATCTCAATTAGTCAGCAACCAGGTGTGGAAAGTCCCCAGGCTCCCCAGCAGGCA
GAAGTATGCAAAGCATGCATCTCAATTAGTCAGCAACCATAGTCCCGCCCCTAACTCCGCCCATCCCGCC
CCTAACTCCGCCCAGTTCCGCCCATTCTCCGCCCCATGGCTGACTAATTTTTTTTATTTATGCAGAGGCC
GAGGCCGCCTCGGCCTCTGAGCTATTCCAGAAGTAGTGAGGAGGCTTTTTTGGAGGCCTAGGCTTTTGCA
AAAAGCTCCAAGCTCTCGAGGATCCCCCGGGCTCCGCGCCAGCCAATGAGCGCCGCCCGGCCGGGCGTGC
CCCCGCGCCCCAAGCATAAACCCTGGCGCGCTCGCGGCCCGGCACTCTTCTGGTCCCCACAGACTCAGAG
AGAACCCACCATGGTGCTGTCTCCTGCCGACAAGACCAACGTCAAGGCCGCCTGGGGTAAGGTCGGCGCG
CACGCTGGCGAGTATGGTGCGGAGGCCCTGGAGAGGTGAGGCTCCCTCCCCTGCTCCGACCCGGGCTCCT
CGCCCGCCCGGACCCACAGGCCACCCTCAACCGTCCTGGCCCCGGACCCAAACCCCACCCCTCACTCTGC
TTCTCCCCGCAGGATGTTCCTGTCCTTCCCCACCACCAAGACCTACTTCCCGCACTTCGACCTGAGCCAC
GGCTCTGCCCAGGTTAAGGGCCACGGCAAGAA
