[The description below was written by a language model from this plasmid's Addgene catalogue record.]
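Description:
pTBNde(min) is a mammalian expression plasmid built on the pBlueScript II KS cloning backbone (about 2.96 kb) and designed as a hybrid minigene reporter for pre-mRNA splicing assays. It is propagated in E. coli as a high-copy plasmid under ampicillin selection. The record lists no mammalian selection marker, which fits use by transient transfection, although the record does not spell this out. No feature table is provided, so the precise layout of exons, introns and processing signals within the insert cannot be described beyond the catalogue fields.

The payload is a human insert of about 3.15 kb, cloned between SacI and KpnI sites that both remain intact. It consists of an alpha-globin–fibronectin EDB minigene, in which alpha-globin sequences are combined with the region of the fibronectin gene (FN1) surrounding the alternatively spliced EDB exon. Transcription is driven by the minimal alpha-globin promoter, boosted by an SV40 enhancer, so that the minigene is transcribed and its pre-mRNA processed by the splicing machinery of transfected mammalian cells. A unique NdeI site lets users subclone a genomic fragment of interest, typically an exon with flanking intronic sequence, into the minigene context. The inclusion or skipping of the test exon in the resulting hybrid transcript can then be assessed. This makes the construct useful for testing whether sequence variants alter splicing. The associated publication applied this approach to exonic regulatory elements of splicing in CFTR exon 12 and to disease-causing mutations that affect them. M13 forward and reverse primer sites in the backbone flank the insert for sequencing.
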