Addgene plasmid #15125: pTBNde(min)
Depositing lab: Franco Pagani. Depositing organization: International Centre for Genetic Engineering and Biotechnology (ICGEB), Trieste. Publication: New type of disease causing mutations: the example of the composite exonic regulatory elements of splicing in CFTR exon 12. Pagani F, Stuani C, Tzetis M, Kanavakis E, Efthymiadou A, Doudounakis S, Casals T, Baralle FE. Hum Mol Genet. 2003 May 15. 12(10):1111-20. 10.1093/hmg/ddg131 PubMed 12719375.
Backbone
  Vector backbone: pBlueScript II KS
  Backbone size w/o insert (bp): 2960
  Modifications to backbone: modified to include an alpha-globin-fibronectin EDB minigene in which transcription is driven from the minimal α-globin promoter and SV40 enhancer
  Vector type: Mammalian Expression
Growth in bacteria
  Bacterial resistance: Ampicillin, 100 μg/mL
  Growth temperature: 37°C
  Growth strain: DH5alpha
  Copy number: High Copy
Gene/Insert
  Gene/Insert name: alpha-globin EDB fibronectin minigene
  Species: H. sapiens (human)
  Insert size (bp): 3151
  Entrez Gene: FN1 (a.k.a. CIG, ED-B, FINC, FN, FNZ, GFND, GFND2, LETS, MSF, SMDCF)
  Promoter: alpha-globin
  Cloning method: Restriction Enzyme; 5′ cloning site SacI (not destroyed); 3′ cloning site KpnI (not destroyed)
  Sequencing primers: 5′ M13 DIR; 3′ M13 REV
Terms and licenses: Academic/Nonprofit Terms; Industry Terms: Not Available to Industry
Depositor comments: Hybrid minigene used for splicing assay for pre-mRNA processing. Contains a unique NdeI site for subcloning sequence of interest.
How to cite: pTBNde(min) was a gift from Franco Pagani (Addgene plasmid # 15125 ; http://n2t.net/addgene:15125 ; RRID:Addgene_15125)
